>Addgene plasmid #8840 | pKM1000 | depositor full sequence | sequence record 6770 | Author sequence
TTCTTGAAGACGAAAGGGCCTCGTGATACGCCTATTTTTATAGGTTAATGTCATGATAATAATGGTTTCT
TAGACGTCAGGTGGCACTTTTCGGGGAAATGTGCGCGGAACCCCTATTTGTTTATTTTTCTAAATACATT
CAAATATGTATCCGCTCATGAGACAATAACCCTGATAAATGCTTCAATAATATTGAAAAAGGAAGAGTAT
GAGTATTCAACATTTCCGTGTCGCCCTTATTCCCTTTTTTGCGGCATTTTGCCTTCCTGTTTTTGCTCAC
CCAGAAACGCTGGTGAAAGTAAAAGATGCTGAAGATCAGTTGGGTGCACGAGTGGGTTACATCGAACTGG
ATCTCAACAGCGGTAAGATCCTTGAGAGTTTTCGCCCCGAAGAACGTTTTCCAATGATGAGCACTTTTAA
AGTTCTGCTATGTGGCGCGGTATTATCCCGTGTTGACGCCGGGCAAGAGCAACTCGGTCGCCGCATACAC
TATTCTCAGAATGACTTGGTTGAGTACTCACCAGTCACAGAAAAGCATCTTACGGATGGCATGACAGTAA
GAGAATTATGCAGTGCTGCCATAACCATGAGTGATAACACTGCGGCCAACTTACTTCTGACAACGATCGG
AGGACCGAAGGAGCTAACCGCTTTTTTGCACAACATGGGGGATCATGTAACTCGCCTTGATCGTTGGGAA
CCGGAGCTGAATGAAGCCATACCAAACGACGAGCGTGACACCACGATGCCTGCAGCAATGGCAACAACGT
TGCGCAAACTATTAACTGGCGAACTACTTACTCTAGCTTCCCGGCAACAATTAATAGACTGGATGGAGGC
GGATAAAGTTGCAGGACCACTTCTGCGCTCGGCCCTTCCGGCTGGCTGGTTTATTGCTGATAAATCTGGA
GCCGGTGAGCGTGGGTCTCGCGGTATCATTGCAGCACTGGGGCCAGATGGTAAGCCCTCCCGTATCGTAG
TTATCTACACGACGGGGAGTCAGGCAACTATGGATGAACGAAATAGACAGATCGCTGAGATAGGTGCCTC
ACTGATTAAGCATTGGTAACTGTCAGACCAAGTTTACTCATATATACTTTAGATTGATTTAAAACTTCAT
TTTTAATTTAAAAGGATCTAGGTGAAGATCCTTTTTGATAATCTCATGACCAAAATCCCTTAACGTGAGT
TTTCGTTCCACTGAGCGTCAGACCCCGTAGAAAAGATCAAAGGATCTTCTTGAGATCCTTTTTTTCTGCG
CGTAATCTGCTGCTTGCAAACAAAAAAACCACCGCTACCAGCGGTGGTTTGTTTGCCGGATCAAGAGCTA
CCAACTCTTTTTCCGAAGGTAACTGGCTTCAGCAGAGCGCAGATACCAAATACTGTCCTTCTAGTGTAGC
CGTAGTTAGGCCACCACTTCAAGAACTCTGTAGCACCGCCTACATACCTCGCTCTGCTAATCCTGTTACC
AGTGGCTGCTGCCAGTGGCGATAAGTCGTGTCTTACCGGGTTGGACTCAAGACGATAGTTACCGGATAAG
GCGCAGCGGTCGGGCTGAACGGGGGGTTCGTGCACACAGCCCAGCTTGGAGCGAACGACCTACACCGAAC
TGAGATACCTACAGCGTGAGCTATGAGAAAGCGCCACGCTTCCCGAAGGGAGAAAGGCGGACAGGTATCC
GGTAAGCGGCAGGGTCGGAACAGGAGAGCGCACGAGGGAGCTTCCAGGGGGAAACGCCTGGTATCTTTAT
AGTCCTGTCGGGTTTCGCCACCTCTGACTTGAGCGTCGATTTTTGTGATGCTCGTCAGGGGGGCGGAGCC
TATGGAAAAACGCCAGCAACGCGGCCTTTTTACGGTTCCTGGCCTTTTGCTGGCCTTTTGCTCACATGTT
CTTTCCTGCGTTATCCCCTGATTCTGTGGATAACCGTATTACCGCCTTTGAGTGAGCTGATACCGCTCGC
CGCAGCCGAACGACCGAGCGCAGCGAGTCAGTGAGCGAGGAAGCGGAAGAGCGCCTGATGCGGTATTTTC
TCCTTACGCATCTGTGCGGTATTTCACACCGCATATATGGTGCACTCTCAGTACAATCTGCTCTGATGCC
GCATAGTTAAGCCAGTATACACTCCGCTATCGCTACGTGACTGGGTCATGGCTGCGCCCCGACACCCGCC
AACACCCGCTGACGCGCCCTGACGGGCTTGTCTGCTCCCGGCATCCGCTTACAGACAAGCTGTGACCGTC
TCCGGGAGCTGCATGTGTCAGAGGTTTTCACCGTCATCACCGAAACGCGCGAGGCAGCTGCGGTAAAGCT
CATCAGCGTGGTCGTGAAGCGATTCACAGATGTCTGCCTGTTCATCCGCGTCCAGCTCGTTGAGTTTCTC
CAGAAGCGTTAATGTCTGGCTTCTGATAAAGCGGGCCATGTTAAGGGCGGTTTTTTCCTGTTTGGTCACT
GATGCCTCCGTGTAAGGGGGATTTCTGTTCATGGGGGTAATGATACCGATGAAACGAGAGAGGATGCTCA
CGATACGGGTTACTGATGATGAACATGCCCGGTTACTGGAACGTTGTGAGGGTAAACAACTGGCGGTATG
GATGCGGCGGGACCAGAGAAAAATCACTCAGGGTCAATGCCAGCGCTTCGTTAATACAGATGTAGGTGTT
CCACAGGGTAGCCAGCAGCATCCTGCGATGCAGATCCGGAACATAATGGTGCAGGGCGCTGACTTCCGCG
TTTCCAGACTTTACGAAACACGGAAACCGAAGACCATTCATGTTGTTGCTCAGGTCGCAGACGTTTTGCA
GCAGCAGTCGCTTCACGTTCGCTCGCGTATCGGTGATTCATTCTGCTAACCAGTAAGGCAACCCCGCCAG
CCTAGCCGGGTCCTCAACGACAGGAGCACGATCATGCGCACCCGTGGCCAGGACCCAACGCTGCCCGAGA
TGCGCCGCGTGCGGCTGCTGGAGATGGCGGACGCGATGGATATGTTCTGCCAAGGGTTGGTTTGCGCATT
CACAGTTCTCCGCAAGAATTGATTGGCTCCAATTCTTGGAGTGGTGAATCCGTTAGCGAGGTGCCGCCGG
CTTCCATTCAGGTCGAGGTGGCCCGGCTCCATGCACCGCGACGCAACGCGGGGAGGCAGACAAGGTATAG
GGCGGCGCCTACAATCCATGCCAACCCGTTCCATGTGCTCGCCGAGGCGGCATAAATCGCCGTGACGATC
AGCGGTCCAGTGATCGAAGTTAGGCTGGTAAGAGCCGCGAGCGATCCTTGAAGCTGTCCCTGATGGTCGT
CATCTACCTGCCTGGACAGCATGGCCTGCAACGCGGGCATCCCGATGCCGCCGGAAGCGAGAAGAATCAT
AATGGGGAAGGCCATCCAGCCTCGCGTCGCGAACGCCAGCAAGACGTAGCCCAGCGCGTCGGCCGCCATG
CCGGCGATAATGGCCTGCTTCTCGCCGAAACGTTTGGTGGCGGGACCAGTGACGAAGGCTTGAGCGAGGG
CGTGCAAGATTCCGAATACCGCAAGCGACAGGCCGATCATCGTCGCGCTCCAGCGAAAGCGGTCCTCGCC
GAAAATGACCCAGAGCGCTGCCGGCACCTGTCCTACGAGTTGCATGATAAAGAAGACAGTCATAAGTGCG
GCGACGATAGTCATGCCCCGCGCCCACCGGAAGGAGCTGACTGGGTTGAAGGCTCTCAAGGGCATCGGTC
GAGATCCCGGTGCCTAATGAGTGAGCTAACTTACATTAATTGCGTTGCGCTCACTGCCCGCTTTCCAGTC
GGGAAACCTGTCGTGCCAGCTGCATTAATGAATCGGCCAACGCGCGGGGAGAGGCGGTTTGCGTATTGGG
CGCCAGGGTGGTTTTTCTTTTCACCAGTGAGACGGGCAACAGCTGATTGCCCTTCACCGCCTGGCCCTGA
GAGAGTTGCAGCAAGCGGTCCACGCTGGTTTGCCCCAGCAGGCGAAAATCCTGTTTGATGGTGGTTAACG
GCGGGATATAACATGAGCTGTCTTCGGTATCGTCGTATCCCACTACCGAGATATCCGCACCAACGCGCAG
CCCGGACTCGGTAATGGCGCGCATTGCGCCCAGCGCCATCTGATCGTTGGCAACCAGCATCGCAGTGGGA
ACGATGCCCTCATTCAGCATTTGCATGGTTTGTTGAAAACCGGACATGGCACTCCAGTCGCCTTCCCGTT
CCGCTATCGGCTGAATTTGATTGCGAGTGAGATATTTATGCCAGCCAGCCAGACGCAGACGCGCCGAGAC
AGAACTTAATGGGCCCGCTAACAGCGCGATTTGCTGGTGACCCAATGCGACCAGATGCTCCACGCCCAGT
CGCGTACCGTCTTCATGGGAGAAAATAATACTGTTGATGGGTGTCTGGTCAGAGACATCAAGAAATAACG
CCGGAACATTAGTGCAGGCAGCTTCCACAGCAATGGCATCCTGGTCATCCAGCGGATAGTTAATGATCAG
CCCACTGACGCGTTGCGCGAGAAGATTGTGCACCGCCGCTTTACAGGCTTCGACGCCGCTTCGTTCTACC
ATCGACACCACCACGCTGGCACCCAGTTGATCGGCGCGAGATTTAATCGCCGCGACAATTTGCGACGGCG
CGTGCAGGGCCAGACTGGAGGTGGCAACGCCAATCAGCAACGACTGTTTGCCCGCCAGTTGTTGTGCCAC
GCGGTTGGGAATGTAATTCAGCTCCGCCATCGCCGCTTCCACTTTTTCCCGCGTTTTCGCAGAAACGTGG
CTGGCCTGGTTCACCACGCGGGAAACGGTCTGATAAGAGACACCGGCATACTCTGCGACATCGTATAACG
TTACTGGTTTCACATTCACCACCCTGAATTGACTCTCTTCCGGGCGCTATCATGCCATACCGCGAAAGGT
TTTGCGCCATTCGATGGTGTCCGGGATCTCGACGCTCTCCCTTATGCGACTCCTGCATTAGGAAGCAGCC
CAGTAGTAGGTTGAGGCCGTTGAGCACCGCCGCCGCAAGGAATGGTGCATGCAAGGAGATGGCGCCCAAC
AGTCCCCCGGCCACGGGGCCTGCCACCATACCCACGCCGAAACAAGCGCTCATGAGCCCGAAGTGGCGAG
CCCGATCTTCCCCATCGGTGATGTCGGCGATATAGGCGCCAGCAACCGCACCTGTGGCGCCGGTGATGCC
GGCCACGATGCGTCCGGCGTAGAGGATCGAGATCTCGATCCCGCGAAATTAATACGACTCACTATAGGGG
AATTGTGAGCGGATAACAATTCCCCTCTAGAAATAATTTTGTTTAACTTTAAGAAGGAGATATACATATG
AAAATTGAACAAACAAAGCTCACCATCTGGTCTTCCGAAAAGCAGGTTGACATCCTCCAGAAACTCGGGG
AAGAATTCAAGGCAAAGTACGGAATCCCTGTTGAAGTTCAGTACGTCGATTTTGGAAGCATCAAATCCAA
ATTCCTGACGGCGGCTCCACAGGGACAGGGCGCAGACATCATTGTTGGAGCGCACGACTGGGTAGGAGAA
CTCGCCGTCAACGGTTTGATCGAACCCATTCCCAACTTCTCTGATCTGAAGAATTTCTATGACACGGCTC
TCAAAGCTTTCTCTTACGGTGGAAAACTCTACGGAGTCCCGTACGCCATGGAAGCGGTTGCTCTCATCTA
CAACAAGGACTACGTTGATTCTGTTCCTAAGACCATGGACGAGCTCATAGAAAAAGCAAAACAGATAGAT
GAGGAATACGGAGGAGAAGTCAGAGGTTTCATCTACGATGTCGCCAACTTCTACTTCTCTGCGCCGTTCA
TTCTAGGTTACGGAGGATACGTCTTCAAGGAAACACCTCAGGGACTCGACGTGACAGACATTGGACTCGC
GAACGAAGGAGCAGTCAAAGGTGCGAAACTCATAAAGAGAATGATCGATGAAGGTGTTCTCACCCCTGGT
GACAACTACGGAACGATGGATTCCATGTTCAAAGAAGGTCTCGCGGCTATGATCATCAACGGACTTTGGG
CTATAAAATCCTACAAAGATGCAGGTATAAACTACGGAGTCGCTCCTATTCCTGAGCTCGAGCCGGGTGT
TCCTGCCAAACCGTTTGTTGGTGTTCAGGGATTCATGATCAATGCCAAGTCTCCAAACAAAGTGATCGCT
ATGGAATTTCTCACGAACTTCATTGCGAGAAAAGAAACCATGTACAAGATATACCTCGCAGATCCAAGGC
TTCCTGCGAGAAAAGATGTTCTTGAACTCGTCAAAGACAATCCCGATGTTGTTGCGTTCACCCAGAGTGC
TTCCATGGGAACACCGATGCCAAACGTGCCGGAAATGGCTCCTGTCTGGTCTGCCATGGGAGACGCTCTC
AGCATCATTATCAACGGACAGGCCAGTGTCGAAGATGCTCTCAAAGAGGCTGTGGACAAAATCAAGGCAC
AGATAGAAAAGGATCAAACAAGTTTGTACAAAAAAGCTGAACGAGAAACGTAAAATGATATAAATATCAA
TATATTAAATTAGATTTTGCATAAAAAACAGACTACATAATACTGTAAAACACAACATATCCAGTCACTA
TGGCGGCCGCTAAGTTGGCAGCATCACCCGACGCACTTTGCGCCGAATAAATACCTGTGACGGAAGATCA
CTTCGCAGAATAAATAAATCCTGGTGTCCCTGTTGATACCGGGAAGCCCTGGGCCAACTTTTGGCGAAAA
TGAGACGTTGATCGGCACGTAAGAGGTTCCAACTTTCACCATAATGAAATAAGATCACTACCGGGCGTAT
TTTTTGAGTTATCGAGATTTTCAGGAGCTAAGGAAGCTAAAATGGAGAAAAAAATCACTGGATATACCAC
CGTTGATATATCCCAATGGCATCGTAAAGAACATTTTGAGGCATTTCAGTCAGTTGCTCAATGTACCTAT
AACCAGACCGTTCAGCTGGATATTACGGCCTTTTTAAAGACCGTAAAGAAAAATAAGCACAAGTTTTATC
CGGCCTTTATTCACATTCTTGCCCGCCTGATGAATGCTCATCCGGAATTCCGTATGGCAATGAAAGACGG
TGAGCTGGTGATATGGGATAGTGTTCACCCTTGTTACACCGTTTTCCATGAGCAAACTGAAACGTTTTCA
TCGCTCTGGAGTGAATACCACGACGATTTCCGGCAGTTTCTACACATATATTCGCAAGATGTGGCGTGTT
ACGGTGAAAACCTGGCCTATTTCCCTAAAGGGTTTATTGAGAATATGTTTTTCGTCTCAGCCAATCCCTG
GGTGAGTTTCACCAGTTTTGATTTAAACGTGGCCAATATGGACAACTTCTTCGCCCCCGTTTTCACCATG
GGCAAATATTATACGCAAGGCGACAAGGTGCTGATGCCGCTGGCGATTCAGGTTCATCATGCCGTCTGTG
ATGGCTTCCATGTCGGCAGAATGCTTAATGAATTACAACAGTACTGCGATGAGTGGCAGGGCGGGGCGTA
ATCTAGAGGATCCGGCTTACTAAAAGCCAGATAACAGTATGCGTATTTGCGCGCTGATTTTTGCGGTATA
AGAATATATACTGATATGTATACCCGAAGTATGTCAAAAAGAGGTGTGCTATGAAGCAGCGTATTACAGT
GACAGTTGACAGCGACAGCTATCAGTTGCTCAAGGCATATATGATGTCAATATCTCCGGTCTGGTAAGCA
CAACCATGCAGAATGAAGCCCGTCGTCTGCGTGCCGAACGCTGGAAAGCGGAAAATCAGGAAGGGATGGC
TGAGGTCGCCCGGTTTATTGAAATGAACGGCTCTTTTGCTGACGAGAACAGGGACTGGTGAAATGCAGTT
TAAGGTTTACACCTATAAAAGAGAGAGCCGTTATCGTCTGTTTGTGGATGTACAGAGTGATATTATTGAC
ACGCCCGGGCGACGGATGGTGATCCCCCTGGCCAGTGCACGTCTGCTGTCAGATAAAGTCTCCCGTGAAC
TTTACCCGGTGGTGCATATCGGGGATGAAAGCTGGCGCATGATGACCACCGATATGGCCAGTGTGCCGGT
CTCCGTTATCGGGGAAGAAGTGGCTGATCTCAGCCACCGCGAAAATGACATCAAAAACGCCATTAACCTG
ATGTTCTGGGGAATATAAATGTCAGGCTCCGTTATACACAGCCAGTCTGCAGGTCGACCATAGTGACTGG
ATATGTTGTGTTTTACAGTATTATGTAGTCTGTTTTTTATGCAAAATCTAATTTAATATATTGATATTTA
TATCATTTTACGTTTCTCGTTCAGCTTTCTTGTACAAAGTGGTTCGATCCTAAGATCCGGCTGCTAACAA
AGCCCGAAAGGAAGCTGAGTTGGCTGCTGCCACCGCTGAGCAATAACTAGCATAACCCCTTGGGGCCTCT
AAACGGGTCTTGAGGGGTTTTTTGCTGAAAGGAGGAACTATATCCGGATATCCCGCAAGAGGCCCGGCAG
TACCGGCATAACCAAGCCTATGCCTACAGCATCCAGGGTGACGGTGCCGAGGATGACGATGAGCGCATTG
TTAGATTTCATACACGGTGCCTGACTGCGTTAGCAATTTAACTGTGATAAACTACCGCATTAAAGCTTAT
CGA
Features (pLannotate 1.2.2; 23 found; start..end, strand, type, name):
    104..208     +  promoter       AmpR promoter: bla
    209..1069    +  CDS            AmpR: β-lactamase; bla; confers resistance to ampicillin, carbenicillin, and related antibiotics
   1240..1828    +  rep_origin     ori: high-copy-number ColE1/pMB1/pBR322/pUC origin of replication
   2014..2156    -  misc_feature   bom: basis of mobility region from pBR322
   2258..2449    -  CDS            rop: Rop protein, which maintains plasmids at low copy number; rop
   2466..2846    +  CDS            YPB1_ECOLX: Protein predicted: Swiss-Prot protein existence level 4. From Escherichia coli.
   3088..3712    -  CDS            TcR (fragment): tetracycline efflux protein; tet; confers resistance to tetracycline
   3727..3748    -  protein_bind   CAP binding site: CAP binding activates transcription in the presence of cAMP. E. coli catabolite activator protein
   3761..4843    -  CDS            lacI: lac repressor; lacI; The lac repressor binds to the lac operator to inhibit transcription in E. coli. This inhibition can be relieved by adding lactose or isopropyl-β-D-thiogalactopyranoside (IPTG).
   4844..4921    -  promoter       lacI promoter: lacI
   4929..5208    -  CDS            TcR (fragment): tetracycline efflux protein; tet; confers resistance to tetracycline
   5230..5248    +  promoter       T7 promoter: promoter for bacteriophage T7 RNA polymerase
   5249..5273    +  protein_bind   lac operator: The lac repressor binds to the lac operator to inhibit transcription in E. coli. This inhibition can be relieved by adding lactose or isopropyl-β-D-thiogalactopyranoside (IPTG). lac repressor encoded by lacI
   5288..5310    +  RBS            RBS: efficient ribosome binding site from bacteriophage T7 gene 10 (Olins and Rangwala, 1989)
   6458..6582    +  protein_bind   attR1: mutant version of attR; recombination site for the Gateway® LR reaction LR Clonase™
   6729..6831    +  promoter       cat promoter: promoter of the E. coli cat gene encoding chloramphenicol acetyltransferase
   6832..7491    +  CDS            CmR: chloramphenicol acetyltransferase; cat; confers resistance to chloramphenicol
   7670..7828    +  CDS            ccdA (fragment): CCDA_ECO57 - Also known as H, letA. Experimental evidence at protein level: Swiss-Prot protein existence level 1. Antitoxin component of a type II toxin-antitoxin (TA) system which inhibits the post-segregational killing (PSK) of plasmid-free cells, also referred to as a plasmid addiction system. Binds to and blocks the activity of CcdB; will also remove bound CcdB protein from the CcdB-GyrA complex by forming a CcdA-CcdB complex, a process termed rejuvenation. Functions as a transcriptional corepressor for the ccdAB operon, repression also requires CcdB (By similarity). From Escherichia coli
   7833..8135    +  CDS            ccdB: CCDB_ECOLI - Also known as G, letB, letD. Experimental evidence at protein level: Swiss-Prot protein existence level 1. Toxic component of a type II toxin-antitoxin (TA) system, functioning in plasmid maintainence. Responsible for the post- segregational killing (PSK) of plasmid-free cells, also referred to as a plasmid addiction system. Half-life of over 2 hours. Cell killing by CcdB is accompanied by filamentation, defects in chromosome and plasmid segregation, defects in cell division, formation of anucleate cells, decreased DNA synthesis and plasmid loss. Interferes with the activity of DN
   8179..8303    -  protein_bind   attR2: mutant version of attR; recombination site for the Gateway® LR reaction LR Clonase™
   8320..8369    +  CDS            SET1 (fragment): solubility-enhancement tag derived from T7 phage gene 10B
   8377..8424    +  terminator     T7 terminator: transcription terminator for bacteriophage T7 RNA polymerase
   8447..8551    -  CDS            TcR (fragment): tetracycline efflux protein; tet; confers resistance to tetracycline
