[The description below was written by a language model from this plasmid's Addgene catalogue record and pLannotate feature annotations shown in this document.]
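Description:
pKM1000 is a Gateway destination vector built on the pET11 bacterial expression backbone, designed to produce recombinant proteins in E. coli as fusions to the C-terminus of Thermotoga maritima maltose-binding protein (MBP). It replicates from a pBR322-type ColE1 origin accompanied by the bom region and the rop gene, consistent with its listing as a low-copy plasmid, and it carries a β-lactamase gene for ampicillin selection. Remnants of the pBR322 tetracycline resistance gene appear only as fragments. The catalogue gives the backbone as about 6.7 kb, while the depositor's full sequence is 8,613 nt.

Expression is driven by a T7 promoter followed by a lac operator and the phage T7 gene 10 ribosome binding site, with a plasmid-borne lacI gene supplying repressor so that transcription by T7 RNA polymerase is IPTG-inducible; a T7 terminator closes the unit. The feature table leaves the stretch between the ribosome binding site and attR1 unannotated, which is where the MBP coding region would be expected to lie. According to the record, this MBP lacks its presumptive N-terminal signal peptide, and its single cysteine (residue 12) was changed to serine. Downstream sits the Gateway cassette: attR1 and attR2 flanking a chloramphenicol acetyltransferase gene and the ccdB gyrase poison (with a ccdA fragment). An LR recombination with an entry clone replaces this cassette with the gene of interest, and loss of ccdB provides counterselection in ordinary strains, whereas the empty vector requires a CcdB-resistant host. The vector comes from work evaluating maltodextrin-binding proteins from diverse bacteria and archaea as solubility-enhancing fusion partners.
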