Addgene plasmid #8840: pKM1000
Purpose: (Empty Backbone)
Depositing lab: David Waugh. Depositing organization: National Cancer Institute (NCI). Publication: Maltodextrin-binding proteins from diverse bacteria and archaea are potent solubility enhancers. Fox JD, Routzahn KM, Bucher MH, Waugh DS. FEBS Lett. 2003 Feb 27. 537(1-3):53-7. 10.1016/S0014-5793(03)00070-X PubMed 12606030.
Backbone
  Vector backbone: pET11
  Backbone manufacturer: Novagen
  Backbone size (bp): 6700
  Modifications to backbone: DNA encoding presumptive N-terminal signal peptide deleted. The single cysteine in T. maritima MBP (residue 12) was changed to a serine by site-directed mutagenesis.
  Vector type: Bacterial Expression
  Tag / fusion protein: T. maritima MBP (N terminal on backbone)
Growth in bacteria
  Bacterial resistance: Chloramphenicol and Ampicillin, 25 & 100 μg/mL
  Growth temperature: 37°C
  Growth strain: ccdB Survival
  Growth instructions: Because it carries a gene (ccdB ) that encodes a lethal DNA gyrase poison, this vector must be propogated in an E. coli gyrA mutant such as DB3 or DB5 (Invitrogen), which is immune to the action of CcdB.
  Copy number: Low Copy
Gene/Insert
  Cloning method: Gateway Cloning
  Sequencing primers: 5′ pBRrevBam; T7; 3′ T7term
Terms and licenses: Academic/Nonprofit Terms; Industry Terms: Not Available to Industry
Depositor comments: A Gateway destination vector for the production of recombinant proteins as fusions to the C-terminus of T. maritima maltose-binding protein. DNA encoding presumptive N-terminal signal peptide deleted. The single cysteine in T. maritima MBP (residue 12) was changed to a serine by site-directed mutagenesis.
How to cite: pKM1000 was a gift from David Waugh (Addgene plasmid # 8840 ; http://n2t.net/addgene:8840 ; RRID:Addgene_8840)
