>Addgene plasmid #8840 | pKM1000 | addgene partial sequence | sequence record 66476 | pBRrevBam 5'-GGTGATGTCGGCGATATAGG-3'
CCGGCCACGATGCGTCCGGCGTAGAGGATCGAGATCTCGATCCCGCGAAATTAATACGACTCACTATAGG
GGAATTGTGAGCGGATAACAATTCCCCTCTAGAAATAATTTTGTTTAACTTTAAGAAGGAGATATACATA
TGAAAATTGAACAAACAAAGCTCACCATCTGGTCTTCCGAAAAGCAGGTTGACATCCTCCAGAAACTCGG
GGAAGAATTCAAGGCAAAGTACGGAATCCCTGTTGAAGTTCAGTACGTCGATTTTGGAAGCATCAAATCC
AAATTCCTGACGGCGGCTCCACAGGGACAGGGCGCAGACATCATTGTTGGAGCGCACGACTGGGTAGGAG
AACTCGCCGTCAACGGTTTGATCGAACCCATTCCCAACTTCTCTGATCTGAAGAATTTCTATGACACGGC
TCTCAAAGCTTTCTCTTACGGTGGAAAACTCTACGGAGTCCCGTACGCCATGGAAGCGGTTGCTCTCATC
TACAACAAGGACTACGTTGATTCTGTTCCTAAGACCATGGACGAGCTCATAGAAAAAGCAAAACAGATAG
ATGAGGAATACGGAGGAGAAGTCAGAGGTTTCATCTACGATGTCGCCAACTTCTACTTCTCTGCGCCGTT
CATTCTAGGTTACGGAGGATACGTCTTCAAGGAAACACCTCAGGGACTCGACGTGACAGACATTGGACTC
GCGAACGAAGGAGCAGTCAAAGGTGCGAAACTCATAAAGAGAATGATCGATGAAGGTGTTCTCACCCCTG
GTGACAACTACGGAACGATGGATTCCATGTTC
