>Addgene plasmid #8840 | pKM1000 | addgene partial sequence | sequence record 67813 | CAT-R 5'-GCAACTGACTGAAATGCCTC-3'
AACGGTGGTATATCCAGTGATTTTTTTCTCCATTTTAGCTTCCTTAGCTCCTGAAAATCTCGATAACTCA
AAAAATACGCCCGGTAGTGATCTTATTTCATTATGGTGAAAGTTGGAACCTCTTACGTGCCGATCAACGT
CTCATTTTCGCCAAAAGTTGGCCCAGGGCTTCCCGGTATCAACAGGGACACCAGGATTTATTTATTCTGC
GAAGTGATCTTCCGTCACAGGTATTTATTCGGCGCAAAGTGCGTCGGGTGA
