>Addgene plasmid #8840 | pKM1000 | addgene partial sequence | sequence record 67814 | ccdb-fwd 5'-GCATGATGACCACCGATATG-3'
GTGGCTGATCTCAGCCACCGCGAAAATGACATCAAAAACGCCATTAACCTGATGTTCTGGGGAATATAAA
TGTCAGGCTCCCTTATACACAGCCAGTCTGCAGGTCGACCATAGTGACTGGATATGTTGTGTTTTACAGT
ATTATGTAGTCTGTTTTTTATGCAAAATCTAATTTAATATATTGATATTTATATCATTTTACGTTTCTCG
TTCAGCTTTCTTGTACAAAGTGGTTCGATCCTAAGATCCGGCTGCTAACAAAGCCCGAAAGGAAGCTGAG
TTGGCTGCTGCCACCGCTGAGCAATAACTAGCATAACCCCTTGGGGCCTCTAAACGGGTCTTGAGGGGTT
TTTTGCTGAAAGGAGGAACTATATCCGGATATCCCGCAAGAGGCCCGGCAGTACCGGCATAACCAAGCCT
ATGCCTACAGCATCCAGGGTGACGGTGCCGAGGATGACGATGAGCGCATTGTTAGATTTCATACACGGTG
CCTGACTGCGTTAGCAATTTAACTGTGATAAACTACCGCATTAAAGCTTATCGATGATAAGCTGTCAAAC
ATGAGAATTCTTGAAGACGAAAGGGCCTCGTGATACGCCTATTTTTATAGGTTAATGTCATGATAATAAT
GGTTTCTTAGACGTCAGGTGGCACTTTTCGGGGAAATGTGCGCGGAACCCCTATTTGTTTATTTTTCTAA
ATACATTCAAATATGTATCCGCTCATGAGACAATAACCCTGATAAATGCTTCAATAATATTGAAAAAGGA
AGAGTATGAGTATTCAACATTTCCGTGTCGCCCTTATTCCCT
